>Addgene plasmid #146903 | pAc5.1B-lambdaN-HA-DmCup_1-779-4Ala-mut_M | depositor full sequence | sequence record 289350 | Full Sequence
CTTCAAGGAATTAATTCTATATTCTAAAAACACAAATGATACTTCTAAAAAAAATCATGAATGGCATCAA
CTCTGAATCAAATCTTTGCAGATGCACCTACTTCTCATTTCCACTGTCACATCATTTTTCCAGATCTCGC
TGCCTGTTATGTGGCCCACAAACCAAGACACGTTTTATGGCCATTAAAGCTGGCTGATCGTCGCCAAACA
CCAAATACATATCAATATGTACATTCGAGAAAGAAGCGATCAAAGAAGCGTCTTCGGGCGAGTAGGAGAA
TGCGGAGGAGAAGGAGAACGAGCTGATCTAGTATCTCTCCACAATCCAATGCCAACTGACCAACTGGCCA
TATTCGGAGCAATTTGAAGCCAATTTCCATCGCCTGGCGATCGCTCCATTCTTGGCTATATGTTTTTCAC
CGTTCCCGGGGCCATTTTCAAAGACTCGTCGGTAAGATAAGATTGTGTCACTCGCTGTCTCTCTTCATTT
GTCGAAGAATGCTGAGGAATTTCGCGATGACGTCGGCGAGTATTTTGAAGAATGAGAATAATTTGTATTT
ATACGAAAATCAGTTAGTGGAATTTTCTACAAAAACATGTTATCTATAGATAATTTTGTTGCAAAATATG
TTGACTATGACAAAGATTGTATGTATATACCTTTAATGTATTCTCATTTTCTTATGTATTTATAATGGCA
ATGATGATACTGATGATATTTTAAGATGATGCCAGACCACAGGCTGATTTCTGCGTCTTTTGCCGAACGC
AGTGCATGTGCGGTTGTTGTTTTTTGGAATAGTTTCAATTTTCGGACTGTCCGCTTTGATTTCAGTTTCT
TGGCTTATTCAAAAAGCAAAGTAAAGCCAAAAAAGCGAGATGGCAATACCAAATGCGGCAAAACGGTAGT
GGAAGGAAAGGGGTGCGGGGCAGCGGAAGGAAGGGTGGGGCGGGGCGTGGCGGGGTCTGTGGCTGGGCGC
GACGTCACCGACGTTGGAGCCACTCCTTTGACCATGTGTGCGTGTGTGTATTATTCGTGTCTCGCCACTC
GCCGGTTGTTTTTTTCTTTTTATCTCGCTCTCTCTAGCGCCATCTCGTACGCATGCTCAACGCACCGCAT
GTTGCCGTGTCCTTTATGCGTCATTTTGGCTCGAAATAGGCAATTATTTAAACAAAGATTAGTCAACGAA
AACGCTAAAATAAATAAGTCTACAATATGGTTACTTATTGCCATGTGTGTGCAGCCAACGATAGCAACAA
AAGCAACAACACAGTGGCTTTCCCTCTTTCACTTTTTGTTTGCAAGCGCGTGCGAGCAAGACGGCACGAC
CGGCAAACGCAATTACGCTGACAAAGAGCAGACGAAGTTTTGGCCGAAAAACATCAAGGCGCCTGATACG
AATGCATTTGCAATAACAATTGCGATATTTAATATTGTTTATGAAGCTGTTTGACTTCAAAACACACAAA
AAAAAAAATAAAACAAATTATTTGAAAGAGAATTAGGAATCGGACAGCTTATCGTTACGGGCTAACAGCA
CACCGAGACGAAATAGCTTACCTGACGTCACAGCCTCTGGAAGAACTGCCGCCAAGCAGAGAGAGAGAGA
AAAAGAGGGAGAGCAGCTTAGACCGCATGTGCTTGTGTGTGAGGCGTCTCTCTCTTCGTCTCCTGTTTGC
GCAAACGCATAGACTGCACTGAGAAAATCGATTACCTATTTTTTATGAATGAATATTTGCACTATTACTA
TTCAAAACTATTAAGATAGCAATCACATTCAATAGCCAAATACTATACCACCTGAGCGATGCAACGAAAT
GATCAATTTGAGCAAAAATGCTGCATATTTAGGACGGCATCATTATAGAAATGCTTCTTGCTGTGTACTT
TTCTCTCGTCTGGCAGCTGTTTCGCCGTTATTGTTAAAACCGGCTTAAGTTAGGTGTGTTTTCTACGACT
AGTGATGCCCCTACTAGAAGATGTGTGTTGCACAAATGTCCCTGAATAACCAATTTGAAGTGCAGATAGC
AGTAAACGTAAGCTAATATGAATATTATTTAACTGTAATGTTTTAATATCGCTGGACATTACTAATAAAC
CCACTATAAACACATGTACATATGTATGTTTTGGCATACAATGAGTAGTTGGGGAAAAAATGTGTAAAAG
CACCGTGACCATCACAGCATAAAGATAACCAGCTGAAGTATCGAATATGAGTAACCCCCAAATTGAATCA
CATGCCGCAACTGATAGGACCCATGGAAGTACACTCTTCATGGCGATATACAAGACACACACAAGCACGA
ACACCCAGTTGCGGAGGAAATTCTCCGTAAATGAAAACCCAATCGGCGAACAATTCATACCCATATATGG
TAAAAGTTTTGAACGCGACTTGAGAGCGGAGAGCATTGCGGCTGATAAGGTTTTAGCGCTAAGCGGGCTT
TATAAAACGGGCTGCGGGACCAGTTTTCATATCACTACCGTTTGAGTTCTTGTGCTGTGTGGATACTCCT
CCCGACACAAAGCCGCTCCATCAGCCAGCAGTCGTCTAATCCAGAGACCCCGGATCGGGGTACCAACATG
GACGCACAAACACGACGACGTGAGCGTCGCGCTGAGAAACAAGCTCAATGGAAAGCTGCAAACGGTGGAT
CTCCTCCACATATGGCTTACCCATACGATGTTCCAGATTACGCTCCTCCAAGCTTGAATTCTGCAGATAT
CATGGACCCTATGAAAGAGGAGGCGATCGAATTGAATGGCCATGCTATGCAAATGGCCGAAGCTGAGCAA
GAAAATGGCGCTGGCGCCCTGAAAATTGCCACCAATGCGGGTGCAACCGATCGTCCAGCGCATCAGCAGC
TTCCGCTGCCAGTCGAAGATCAGCAGGATGAGGTGCTGACCCCCGCTGAGAAGGGCAAGTTCGAGTACCC
GCCCCCTCCACCGCCACCAACTCCAGTCCAGGCTCCGCTAGCCACCAAGGCCACCGCTCTGAATGCCAGT
CAAGAGCATGACGACGACGAGGCCAACTCCGAGAAGTGGGAGGATCCGTGCGCTCCGCCCCCGCCTCCTC
CGCTGCCGACTAGCGCTTTCCTGGCCACCGGACTGGGCTACCTCAAGCTGCCCGCCTTCAAGCTGAAGGA
CGCACTGGAGAAGGCCATCACCAAGTTGGAGGCCAACAAGCGGACGCTAAAGGCCAGCCCTGAGTCTTCT
CGTTCCATCAAAAACAAGAATGTGGTGGCCCTGGAGATGTTACCCAGGCGCTCAAACCCAGAAACGATCG
GCGATGGATCCATGTTGGCATCCACATCCACGGCTGTTATGCTGCAGACCAAAAAGCCCGCCGTTATTGT
GGAGATGGAGAGGCGTTGTAAGATCATCAATTTACTGGCCAAACAGAATCAAATCCTCGAATCCATTTCG
GGGGAGGCCATTCCGATGCATGGACCCTCGAAGCATCTGCACGAGGACGAGGGTCTGACCCTGCAAGTTC
TCTCGGCCCGAGCATCCACACCGTACACACAGCCCTCCAGCATGTTGTCCTGCACGGCCGTTAGTTGTGA
CCTGGAGCACGATTCGCCGCGGAAGCAAGTGGCCAGCAAGGAGGCCGTGCCGGAGCAGCAGTCTAGTCAG
GTGCAGCAAAAGCGTCCACCCAGCACAGGCATTCACAAGCCAGGAAGTCTGCGAGCACCCAAGGCTGTTC
GTCCTACTACTGCTCCGGTGGTCAGCAGCAAGCCGGTCAAGAGCGCTACCCGCTCCCGCGCGATGGACAT
TCGCAACGGGATGTTCAATGCCCTGATGCACAGGTCCAAGGAGAGCTTTGTGATGCCTCGCATCGCCACC
TGCGACGACATTGAGGCGGAGGGAAGGGCTCGCCGCATGAATATTTGGCGCACCTCGGACGGCACAAGAT
TCCGGACCCGCTCCACCACAGCTAACTTAAACATGAACAACAACAACAACAATGAGTGCATGCCTGCCTT
CTTCAAAAACAAAAATAAGCCGAACCTAATCAGTGACGAGTCCATCATCCAGAGCCAACCGCCCCAGCCG
CAAACGGAGTTCCAAGATCCGGCCATTGTTAACCAAAGACGCATTGGCAGCGGTCGCTTAAACCATTCCA
AGTGGGGTTACAACGACGAAGACTACCACTCGTACCACAATGGCAAGTCGCAGCATATGGAGGAGGTCAA
CTCGAAGAACAGCAAAAACATGACGGTGCTGCAGTTCTTCGACAACGGCGAGATCAGCAGTCAGCCTCAA
AGACGGCCGAACACTCCTGTGATGGGGATGTCTATCAATCGATCCGAGAACGACACCCTGCACTCGAACG
AGTCCAGTGAAGATTTGAGTCGCGCCAACGAGAACTATGTAAAGCGCGTAATGTCTGGATTCCTGGTTGT
ATCGAAGCCCAAGTCACGAGATGTCGAGGATAGACATCACCGGCGGTACAGGAACCAGAACGAGGAGCCT
GAGTGGTTTAGCTGTGGACCCACGTCTAGACTGGACACTATAGAGTTGTGTGGGTTCGATGAGGACGAGG
AGAAAATGCTAAAGGAGGGCAACAAAAACCACGGATTAGGCGAAACAGAGCGAGAAACGTCAAAACAAAA
GATGGACCATAAGTACAAATGGACGCATGCGGAGCCGATGGGTCGAAGCAAATACATGCCCAAACACGAC
ACTAACAATAATCATAACGTGGAGAACATGAATAATGTTATGGCTACCGAGCATCAGCAACAAAAGGAAG
AGAAACGCCCAGGCAGTGGCCGTTCGTTTCAGTTTGATAAGTTCAATCAAAGCCAACAGAATTACGAGAG
TAGCAGTTATGTTAATCACCAACAGCCGCCGCAAACGCAGCCTCAGCAAATGCAGCAGCAATCGAACACA
AACACGAACAACTCTAAATTCATGTCATTCTTTGCCAATGAGGGGAACTCCTCGTCTTCTTCGCTGAACG
AGTTTTTCAAGCAGGCCATTAACCAGGGTCATGGCAACAATCCGGAGCAGCCCAAATCGTTGGGCCACAT
CGGACAGATGCCTTCGGTGGATCAGCTTAAGCGGCCGCTCGAGTCTAGAGGGCCCGCGGTTCGAAGGTAA
GCCTATCCCTAACCCTCTCCTCGGTCTCGATTCTACGCGTACCGGTCATCATCACCATCACCATTGAGTT
TAAACCCGCTGATCAGCCTCGACTGTGCCTTCTAAGGCCTGAGCTCGCTGATCAGCCTCGATCGAGGATC
CAGACATGATAAGATACATTGATGAGTTTGGACAAACCACAACTAGAATGCAGTGAAAAAAATGCTTTAT
TTGTGAAATTTGTGATGCTATTGCTTTATTTGTAACCATTATAAGCTGCAATAAACAAGTTAACAACAAC
AATTGCATTCATTTTATGTTTCAGGTTCAGGGGGAGGTGTGGGAGGTTTTTTAAAGCAAGTAAAACCTCT
ACAAATGTGGTATGGCTGATTATGATCAGTCGACCGATGCCCTTGAGAGCCTTCAACCCAGTCAGCTCCT
TCCGGTGGGCGCGGGGCATGACTATCGTCGCCGCACTTATGACTGTCTTCTTTATCATGCAACTCGTAGG
ACAGGTGCCGGCAGCGCTCTGGGTCATTTTCGGCGAGGACCGCTTTCGCTGGAGCGCGACGATGATCGGC
CTGTCGCTTGCGGTATTCGGAATCTTGCACGCCCTCGCTCAAGCCTTCGTCACTGGTCCCGCCACCAAAC
GTTTCGGCGAGAAGCAGGCCATTATCGCCGGCATGGCGGCCGACGCGCTGGGCTACGTCTTGCTGGCGTT
CGCGACGCGAGGCTGGATGGCCTTCCCCATTATGATTCTTCTCGCTTCCGGCGGCATCGGGATGCCCGCG
TTGCAGGCCATGCTGTCCAGGCAGGTAGATGACGACCATCAGGGACAGCTTCAAGGATCGCTCGCGGCTC
TTACCAGCCAGCAAAAGGCCAGGAACCGTAAAAAGGCCGCGTTGCTGGCGTTTTTCCATAGGCTCCGCCC
CCCTGACGAGCATCACAAAAATCGACGCTCAAGTCAGAGGTGGCGAAACCCGACAGGACTATAAAGATAC
CAGGCGTTTCCCCCTGGAAGCTCCCTCGTGCGCTCTCCTGTTCCGACCCTGCCGCTTACCGGATACCTGT
CCGCCTTTCTCCCTTCGGGAAGCGTGGCGCTTTCTCAATGCTCACGCTGTAGGTATCTCAGTTCGGTGTA
GGTCGTTCGCTCCAAGCTGGGCTGTGTGCACGAACCCCCCGTTCAGCCCGACCGCTGCGCCTTATCCGGT
AACTATCGTCTTGAGTCCAACCCGGTAAGACACGACTTATCGCCACTGGCAGCAGCCACTGGTAACAGGA
TTAGCAGAGCGAGGTATGTAGGCGGTGCTACAGAGTTCTTGAAGTGGTGGCCTAACTACGGCTACACTAG
AAGGACAGTATTTGGTATCTGCGCTCTGCTGAAGCCAGTTACCTTCGGAAAAAGAGTTGGTAGCTCTTGA
TCCGGCAAACAAACCACCGCTGGTAGCGGTGGTTTTTTTGTTTGCAAGCAGCAGATTACGCGCAGAAAAA
AAGGATCTCAAGAAGATCCTTTGATCTTTTCTACGGGGTCTGACGCTCAGTGGAACGAAAACTCACGTTA
AGGGATTTTGGTCATGAGATTATCAAAAAGGATCTTCACCTAGATCCTTTTAAATTAAAAATGAAGTTTT
AAATCAATCTAAAGTATATATGAGTAAACTTGGTCTGACAGTTACCAATGCTTAATCAGTGAGGCACCTA
TCTCAGCGATCTGTCTATTTCGTTCATCCATAGTTGCCTGACTCCCCGTCGTGTAGATAACTACGATACG
GGAGGGCTTACCATCTGGCCCCAGTGCTGCAATGATACCGCGAGACCCACGCTCACCGGCTCCAGATTTA
TCAGCAATAAACCAGCCAGCCGGAAGGGCCGAGCGCAGAAGTGGTCCTGCAACTTTATCCGCCTCCATCC
AGTCTATTAATTGTTGCCGGGAAGCTAGAGTAAGTAGTTCGCCAGTTAATAGTTTGCGCAACGTTGTTGC
CATTGCTGCAGGCATCGTGGTGTCACGCTCGTCGTTTGGTATGGCTTCATTCAGCTCCGGTTCCCAACGA
TCAAGGCGAGTTACATGATCCCCCATGTTGTGCAAAAAAGCGGTTAGCTCCTTCGGTCCTCCGATCGTTG
TCAGAAGTAAGTTGGCCGCAGTGTTATCACTCATGGTTATGGCAGCACTGCATAATTCTCTTACTGTCAT
GCCATCCGTAAGATGCTTTTCTGTGACTGGTGAGTACTCAACCAAGTCATTCTGAGAATAGTGTATGCGG
CGACCGAGTTGCTCTTGCCCGGCGTCAACACGGGATAATACCGCGCCACATAGCAGAACTTTAAAAGTGC
TCATCATTGGAAAACGTTCTTCGGGGCGAAAACTCTCAAGGATCTTACCGCTGTTGAGATCCAGTTCGAT
GTAACCCACTCGTGCACCCAACTGATCTTCAGCATCTTTTACTTTCACCAGCGTTTCTGGGTGAGCAAAA
ACAGGAAGGCAAAATGCCGCAAAAAAGGGAATAAGGGCGACACGGAAATGTTGAATACTCATACTCTTCC
TTTTTCAATATTATTGAAGCATTTATCAGGGTTATTGTCTCATGAGCGGATACATATTTGAATGTATTTA
GAAAAATAAACAAATAGGGGTTCCGCGCACATTTCCCCGAAAAGTGCCACCTGACGTCTAAGAAACCATT
ATTATCATGACATTAACCTATAAAAATAGGCGTATCACGAGGCCCTTTCGT
Features (pLannotate 1.2.2; 11 found; start..end, strand, type, name):
     56..2568    +  promoter       Ac5 promoter: Drosophila melanogaster actin 5C promoter
   2588..2653    +  CDS            N (fragment): REGN_LAMBD - Experimental evidence at protein level: Swiss-Prot protein existence level 1. Plays a role as a transcriptional antitermination factor that allows the virus to initiate its lytic phase. Activates expression of the delayed viral early genes by modifying host RNA polymerase (RNAP) into a form that is resistant to termination signals. This antitermination function requires the host NusA protein which serves to stabilize the interaction between antitermination protein N and host RNA polymerase. From Escherichia phage lambda (Bacteriophage lambda).
   2678..2704    +  CDS            3xHA (fragment): three tandem HA epitope tags
   2777..5068    +  CDS            cup (fragment): CUP_DROME - Also known as fs(2)cup. Experimental evidence at protein level: Swiss-Prot protein existence level 1. Adapter protein that plays a central role in localization of transcripts in the oocyte and in young embryos (PubMed:9118812). Maintains RNA targets in a repressed state by promoting their deadenylation and protects deadenylated mRNAs from further degradation (PubMed:21937713). Binds to and recruits eIF-4E to the 3'-UTR of some mRNA targets which prevents interaction between eIF4E1 and eIF4G (PubMed:14685270, PubMed:15465908, PubMed:21081899). This may contribute to translational re
   5106..5147    +  CDS            V5 tag: epitope tag from simian virus 5
   5247..5381    -  polyA_signal   SV40 poly(A) signal: SV40 polyadenylation signal
   5404..5488    -  CDS            large T antigen (fragment): large T antigen from SV40 (simian virus 40)
   5489..5959    +  CDS            TcR (fragment): tetracycline efflux protein; tet; confers resistance to tetracycline
   6003..6591    -  rep_origin     ori: high-copy-number ColE1/pMB1/pBR322/pUC origin of replication
   6762..7622    -  CDS            AmpR: β-lactamase; bla; confers resistance to ampicillin, carbenicillin, and related antibiotics
   7623..7727    -  promoter       AmpR promoter: bla
