[The description below was written by a language model from this plasmid's Addgene catalogue record and pLannotate feature annotations shown in this document.]
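Description:
pAc5.1B-lambdaN-HA-DmCup_1-779-4Ala-mut_M is an insect-cell expression plasmid of about 7.8 kb. The catalogue lists the backbone as unknown, although the name and the annotated parts point to a pAc5.1B-type vector. It is propagated in E. coli through a ColE1/pUC-family origin and selected with ampicillin via the bla gene and its own promoter. The record lists it as low copy, even though the origin is annotated as a high-copy type. A partial tetracycline-resistance fragment and a short SV40 large T fragment are also detected; these appear to be non-functional backbone remnants. No marker for selection in insect cells is annotated.

Expression is driven by the Drosophila melanogaster actin 5C promoter, a strong constitutive promoter commonly used in cultured fly cells. The open reading frame begins with a short fragment of the bacteriophage lambda N protein, followed by an HA epitope (annotated as a fragment of a 3xHA tag) and then a fragment of Drosophila Cup. By its name, this fragment covers residues 1–779 and carries a four-alanine substitution mutant; the record does not state which residues are changed. A V5 tag lies downstream of the insert in the vector, but whether it is translated in frame is not stated. An SV40 polyadenylation signal follows the cassette.

The lambda N peptide binds BoxB RNA hairpins, so fusions of this kind are typically used to tether a protein to a BoxB-containing reporter mRNA, with the HA tag allowing detection. This fits the associated work on Cup promoting deadenylation and inhibiting decapping of its mRNA targets, where such a mutant truncation would help map the regions needed for repression.
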