Addgene plasmid #146903: pAc5.1B-lambdaN-HA-DmCup_1-779-4Ala-mut_M
Purpose: Insect Expression of DmCup_1-779-4Ala-mut
Depositing lab: Elisa Izaurralde. Depositing organization: Max Planck Institute for Developmental Biology. Publication: CUP promotes deadenylation and inhibits decapping of mRNA targets. Igreja C, Izaurralde E. Genes Dev. 2011 Sep 15;25(18):1955-67. doi: 10.1101/gad.17136311. PubMed 21937713.
Backbone
  Vector backbone: Unknown
  Vector type: Insect Expression
Growth in bacteria
  Bacterial resistance: Ampicillin, 100 μg/mL
  Growth temperature: 37°C
  Growth strain: DH5alpha
  Copy number: Low Copy
Gene/Insert
  Gene/Insert name: DmCup_1-779-4Ala-mut
  Species: D. melanogaster (fly)
  Entrez Gene: cup (a.k.a. Dmel_CG11181, CG11181, CUP, Cup, DmCup, Dmel\CG11181, fs(1)cup, fs(2)cup, i239)
  Cloning method: Unknown
Terms and licenses: Academic/Nonprofit Terms; Industry Terms: Not Available to Industry
Depositor comments: Sequence according to the sequence given by NCBI: AF004917.1 Plasmids from this collection were made available to the research community and donated after the lab closed. Please note that the sequence provided by the depositing laboratory may be theoretical/predicted or based on Sanger sequencing results. There may be discrepancies between sequencing results obtained by Addgene and the depositor sequence. If an Addgene verified sequence is not available, please contact before placing your order to request that our lab fully sequence the plasmid.
How to cite: pAc5.1B-lambdaN-HA-DmCup_1-779-4Ala-mut_M was a gift from Elisa Izaurralde (Addgene plasmid # 146903 ; http://n2t.net/addgene:146903 ; RRID:Addgene_146903)
